Addgene plasmid #176823: pEE066
Purpose: Encodes codon optimized putative thermophilic PET hydrolase enzyme for bacterial expression
Depositing lab: Gregg Beckham. Depositing organization: National Laboratory of the Rockies (NLR). Publication: Sourcing thermotolerant poly(ethylene terephthalate) hydrolase scaffolds from natural diversity. Erickson E, Gado JE, Avilan L, Bratti F, Brizendine RK, Cox PA, Gill R, Graham R, Kim DJ, Konig G, Michener WE, Poudel S, Ramirez KJ, Shakespeare TJ, Zahn M, Boyd ES, Payne CM, DuBois JL, Pickford AR, Beckham GT, McGeehan JE. Nat Commun. 2022 Dec 21;13(1):7850. doi: 10.1038/s41467-022-35237-x. PubMed 36543766.
Backbone
  Vector backbone: pET21b(+)
  Backbone manufacturer: EMD Biosciences
  Backbone size w/o insert (bp): 5366
  Vector type: Bacterial Expression
Growth in bacteria
  Bacterial resistance: Ampicillin, 100 μg/mL
  Growth temperature: 37°C
  Growth strain: DH5alpha
  Copy number: High Copy
Gene/Insert
  Gene/Insert name: 705 (alt names: Tf_0882; Cut1)
  Species: Thermobifida fusca
  Insert size (bp): 783
  Promoter: T7
  Tag / fusion protein: 6xHis (C terminal on backbone)
  Cloning method: Restriction Enzyme; 5′ cloning site NdeI (unknown if destroyed); 3′ cloning site XhoI (unknown if destroyed)
  Sequencing primers: 5′ T7 For; 3′ T7 Rev
Terms and licenses: Academic/Nonprofit Terms; Industry Terms: Not Available to Industry
Depositor comments: Accession Number AAZ54920.1
How to cite: pEE066 was a gift from Gregg Beckham (Addgene plasmid # 176823 ; http://n2t.net/addgene:176823 ; RRID:Addgene_176823)
