[The description below was written by a language model from this plasmid's Addgene catalogue record and pLannotate feature annotations shown in this document.]
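Description:
pEE066 is a bacterial expression plasmid built on the pET21b(+) backbone, carrying a codon-optimized gene for a putative thermophilic poly(ethylene terephthalate) hydrolase from Thermobifida fusca. The insert is designated 705 and is also known as Tf_0882 or Cut1. This 783 bp open reading frame was cloned between the NdeI and XhoI sites, which places it in frame with the backbone's C-terminal 6xHis tag for metal-affinity purification. The automated annotation labels the insert as a fragment of a characterized cutinase that degrades PET. This reflects sequence similarity to that enzyme rather than identity, but it fits the cutinase-type assignment in the record.

Expression follows the standard pET arrangement. A T7 promoter is followed by a lac operator and the strong ribosome binding site from phage T7 gene 10, and a T7 terminator sits downstream of the tag. The plasmid also carries lacI under its own promoter, so transcription stays repressed until it is induced with IPTG or lactose in a host that supplies T7 RNA polymerase. The record names only DH5alpha, as the propagation strain.

The plasmid replicates from a pBR322/ColE1-type origin with the adjacent bom and rop elements, and the catalogue lists it as high copy. Selection is by ampicillin through the bla gene, and an f1 origin allows production of single-stranded DNA. The short tetracycline-resistance fragments, the "SET1" hit and a predicted E. coli open reading frame in the feature table appear to be backbone remnants or annotation artefacts rather than functional parts. The sequenced record is 6,149 nt, which matches the stated backbone and insert sizes. The construct was made as part of a survey of natural enzyme diversity for thermotolerant PET hydrolase scaffolds, and it is suited to producing the recombinant enzyme for characterization.
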