Features (pLannotate 1.2.2; 19 found; start..end, strand, type, name):
    989..1066    -  promoter       lacI promoter: lacI
   1074..1353    -  CDS            TcR (fragment): tetracycline efflux protein; tet; confers resistance to tetracycline
   1375..1393    +  promoter       T7 promoter: promoter for bacteriophage T7 RNA polymerase
   1394..1418    +  protein_bind   lac operator: The lac repressor binds to the lac operator to inhibit transcription in E. coli. This inhibition can be relieved by adding lactose or isopropyl-β-D-thiogalactopyranoside (IPTG). lac repressor encoded by lacI
   1433..1455    +  RBS            RBS: efficient ribosome binding site from bacteriophage T7 gene 10 (Olins and Rangwala, 1989)
   1466..2188    +  CDS            PETH_UNKP (fragment): Experimental evidence at protein level: Swiss-Prot protein existence level 1. Cutinase that degrades cutin fibers prepared from tomato peels and hydrolyzes various fatty acid monoesters with acyl chain lengths of 2 to 18, with a preference for short-chain substrates (C4 substrate at most). Cannot hydrolyze olive oil (PubMed:22194294). Is also able to degrade polyethylene terephthalate (PET), the most abundant polyester plastic in the world (PubMed:22194294, PubMed:32269349). Can also depolymerize poly(epsilon-caprolactone) (PCL), a synthetic aliphatic biodegradable polyester (PubMed:22194294).
   2255..2272    +  CDS            9xHis (fragment): 9xHis affinity tag
   2282..2331    +  CDS            SET1 (fragment): solubility-enhancement tag derived from T7 phage gene 10B
   2339..2386    +  terminator     T7 terminator: transcription terminator for bacteriophage T7 RNA polymerase
   2423..2851    +  rep_origin     f1 ori (sequence partly withheld): f1 bacteriophage origin of replication; arrow indicates direction of (+) strand synthesis
   2904..3008    +  promoter       AmpR promoter: bla
   3009..3869    +  CDS            AmpR: β-lactamase; bla; confers resistance to ampicillin, carbenicillin, and related antibiotics
   4040..4628    +  rep_origin     ori: high-copy-number ColE1/pMB1/pBR322/pUC origin of replication
   4814..4953    -  misc_feature   bom: basis of mobility region from pBR322
   5055..5246    -  CDS            rop: Rop protein, which maintains plasmids at low copy number; rop
   5263..5643    +  CDS            YPB1_ECOLX: Protein predicted: Swiss-Prot protein existence level 4. From Escherichia coli.
   5715..6006    -  CDS            TcR (fragment): tetracycline efflux protein; tet; confers resistance to tetracycline
   6021..6042    -  protein_bind   CAP binding site: CAP binding activates transcription in the presence of cAMP. E. coli catabolite activator protein
   6055..988     -  CDS            lacI (across the origin): lac repressor; lacI; The lac repressor binds to the lac operator to inhibit transcription in E. coli. This inhibition can be relieved by adding lactose or isopropyl-β-D-thiogalactopyranoside (IPTG).
>Addgene plasmid #176823 | pEE066 | addgene full sequence | sequence record 349641 | Addgene NGS Result
GGGTGGTTTTTCTTTTCACCAGTGAGACGGGCAACAGCTGATTGCCCTTCACCGCCTGGCCCTGAGAGAG
TTGCAGCAAGCGGTCCACGCTGGTTTGCCCCAGCAGGCGAAAATCCTGTTTGATGGTGGTTAACGGCGGG
ATATAACATGAGCTGTCTTCGGTATCGTCGTATCCCACTACCGAGATATCCGCACCAACGCGCAGCCCGG
ACTCGGTAATGGCGCGCATTGCGCCCAGCGCCATCTGATCGTTGGCAACCAGCATCGCAGTGGGAACGAT
GCCCTCATTCAGCATTTGCATGGTTTGTTGAAAACCGGACATGGCACTCCAGTCGCCTTCCCGTTCCGCT
ATCGGCTGAATTTGATTGCGAGTGAGATATTTATGCCAGCCAGCCAGACGCAGACGCGCCGAGACAGAAC
TTAATGGGCCCGCTAACAGCGCGATTTGCTGGTGACCCAATGCGACCAGATGCTCCACGCCCAGTCGCGT
ACCGTCTTCATGGGAGAAAATAATACTGTTGATGGGTGTCTGGTCAGAGACATCAAGAAATAACGCCGGA
ACATTAGTGCAGGCAGCTTCCACAGCAATGGCATCCTGGTCATCCAGCGGATAGTTAATGATCAGCCCAC
TGACGCGTTGCGCGAGAAGATTGTGCACCGCCGCTTTACAGGCTTCGACGCCGCTTCGTTCTACCATCGA
CACCACCACGCTGGCACCCAGTTGATCGGCGCGAGATTTAATCGCCGCGACAATTTGCGACGGCGCGTGC
AGGGCCAGACTGGAGGTGGCAACGCCAATCAGCAACGACTGTTTGCCCGCCAGTTGTTGTGCCACGCGGT
TGGGAATGTAATTCAGCTCCGCCATCGCCGCTTCCACTTTTTCCCGCGTTTTCGCAGAAACGTGGCTGGC
CTGGTTCACCACGCGGGAAACGGTCTGATAAGAGACACCGGCATACTCTGCGACATCGTATAACGTTACT
GGTTTCACATTCACCACCCTGAATTGACTCTCTTCCGGGCGCTATCATGCCATACCGCGAAAGGTTTTGC
GCCATTCGATGGTGTCCGGGATCTCGACGCTCTCCCTTATGCGACTCCTGCATTAGGAAGCAGCCCAGTA
GTAGGTTGAGGCCGTTGAGCACCGCCGCCGCAAGGAATGGTGCATGCAAGGAGATGGCGCCCAACAGTCC
CCCGGCCACGGGGCCTGCCACCATACCCACGCCGAAACAAGCGCTCATGAGCCCGAAGTGGCGAGCCCGA
TCTTCCCCATCGGTGATGTCGGCGATATAGGCGCCAGCAACCGCACCTGTGGCGCCGGTGATGCCGGCCA
CGATGCGTCCGGCGTAGAGGATCGAGATCTCGATCCCGCGAAATTAATACGACTCACTATAGGGGAATTG
TGAGCGGATAACAATTCCCCTCTAGAAATAATTTTGTTTAACTTTAAGAAGGAGATATACATATGGCTAA
CCCATACGAACGCGGTCCGAATCCGACGGACGCCCTGCTGGAGGCGCGTTCTGGTCCTTTCAGCGTTAGC
GAAGAACGTGCATCCCGTTTCGGTGCTGATGGCTTCGGTGGTGGGACCATCTACTACCCGCGTGAAAACA
ACACATACGGCGCGGTCGCTATCTCCCCGGGCTATACGGGCACACAAGCTTCTGTGGCTTGGCTGGGTGA
GCGTATCGCGTCTCATGGCTTCGTTGTCATCACGATTGACACTAACACCACCCTGGACCAGCCGGATTCA
CGTGCCCGTCAGCTGAACGCAGCGCTCGATTACATGATTAACGATGCCTCGTCCGCTGTGCGTTCCCGTA
TCGATTCTTCTCGTCTGGCAGTTATGGGTCACTCTATGGGTGGCGGCGGTACACTGCGCCTCGCCAGCCA
GCGTCCGGACCTGAAGGCTGCCATCCCACTGACCCCGTGGCACCTGAACAAAAACTGGTCTTCAGTACGC
GTGCCGACTCTGATCATCGGTGCTGACCTGGACACCATCGCGCCGGTTCTGACTCATGCGCGTCCGTTCT
ACAACTCTCTGCCGACCTCTATTTCGAAAGCCTATTTAGAGCTGGATGGTGCAACCCACTTTGCACCGAA
CATCCCTAACAAAATTATTGGGAAGTATTCTGTTGCATGGCTGAAACGCTTCGTGGACAACGACACCCGC
TATACTCAGTTTCTGTGTCCGGGGCCGCGCGACGGTCTTTTCGGTGAGGTTGAAGAATACCGTTCGACTT
GCCCGTTCCTCGAGCACCACCACCACCACCACTGAGATCCGGCTGCTAACAAAGCCCGAAAGGAAGCTGA
GTTGGCTGCTGCCACCGCTGAGCAATAACTAGCATAACCCCTTGGGGCCTCTAAACGGGTCTTGAGGGGT
TTTTTGCTGAAAGGAGGAACTATATCCGGATTGGCGAATGGG
[124 nt withheld, positions 2423-2546]
C
[91 nt withheld, positions 2548-2638]
A
[49 nt withheld, positions 2640-2688]
CCTTTGACGTTGGAGTCCACGTTCTTT
[37 nt withheld, positions 2716-2752]
ACCCTATCTCGGTCTATTCTTTTGATTTATAAGGGATTTTGCCGATTTCGGCCTATTGGTTAAAAAATGA
GCTGATTTAACAAAAATTTAACGCGAATTTTAACAAAATATTAACGCTTACAATTTAGGTGGCACTTTTC
GGGGAAATGTGCGCGGAACCCCTATTTGTTTATTTTTCTAAATACATTCAAATATGTATCCGCTCATGAG
ACAATAACCCTGATAAATGCTTCAATAATATTGAAAAAGGAAGAGTATGAGTATTCAACATTTCCGTGTC
GCCCTTATTCCCTTTTTTGCGGCATTTTGCCTTCCTGTTTTTGCTCACCCAGAAACGCTGGTGAAAGTAA
AAGATGCTGAAGATCAGTTGGGTGCACGAGTGGGTTACATCGAACTGGATCTCAACAGCGGTAAGATCCT
TGAGAGTTTTCGCCCCGAAGAACGTTTTCCAATGATGAGCACTTTTAAAGTTCTGCTATGTGGCGCGGTA
TTATCCCGTATTGACGCCGGGCAAGAGCAACTCGGTCGCCGCATACACTATTCTCAGAATGACTTGGTTG
AGTACTCACCAGTCACAGAAAAGCATCTTACGGATGGCATGACAGTAAGAGAATTATGCAGTGCTGCCAT
AACCATGAGTGATAACACTGCGGCCAACTTACTTCTGACAACGATCGGAGGACCGAAGGAGCTAACCGCT
TTTTTGCACAACATGGGGGATCATGTAACTCGCCTTGATCGTTGGGAACCGGAGCTGAATGAAGCCATAC
CAAACGACGAGCGTGACACCACGATGCCTGCAGCAATGGCAACAACGTTGCGCAAACTATTAACTGGCGA
ACTACTTACTCTAGCTTCCCGGCAACAATTAATAGACTGGATGGAGGCGGATAAAGTTGCAGGACCACTT
CTGCGCTCGGCCCTTCCGGCTGGCTGGTTTATTGCTGATAAATCTGGAGCCGGTGAGCGTGGGTCTCGCG
GTATCATTGCAGCACTGGGGCCAGATGGTAAGCCCTCCCGTATCGTAGTTATCTACACGACGGGGAGTCA
GGCAACTATGGATGAACGAAATAGACAGATCGCTGAGATAGGTGCCTCACTGATTAAGCATTGGTAACTG
TCAGACCAAGTTTACTCATATATACTTTAGATTGATTTAAAACTTCATTTTTAATTTAAAAGGATCTAGG
TGAAGATCCTTTTTGATAATCTCATGACCAAAATCCCTTAACGTGAGTTTTCGTTCCACTGAGCGTCAGA
CCCCGTAGAAAAGATCAAAGGATCTTCTTGAGATCCTTTTTTTCTGCGCGTAATCTGCTGCTTGCAAACA
AAAAAACCACCGCTACCAGCGGTGGTTTGTTTGCCGGATCAAGAGCTACCAACTCTTTTTCCGAAGGTAA
CTGGCTTCAGCAGAGCGCAGATACCAAATACTGTCCTTCTAGTGTAGCCGTAGTTAGGCCACCACTTCAA
GAACTCTGTAGCACCGCCTACATACCTCGCTCTGCTAATCCTGTTACCAGTGGCTGCTGCCAGTGGCGAT
AAGTCGTGTCTTACCGGGTTGGACTCAAGACGATAGTTACCGGATAAGGCGCAGCGGTCGGGCTGAACGG
GGGGTTCGTGCACACAGCCCAGCTTGGAGCGAACGACCTACACCGAACTGAGATACCTACAGCGTGAGCT
ATGAGAAAGCGCCACGCTTCCCGAAGGGAGAAAGGCGGACAGGTATCCGGTAAGCGGCAGGGTCGGAACA
GGAGAGCGCACGAGGGAGCTTCCAGGGGGAAACGCCTGGTATCTTTATAGTCCTGTCGGGTTTCGCCACC
TCTGACTTGAGCGTCGATTTTTGTGATGCTCGTCAGGGGGGCGGAGCCTATGGAAAAACGCCAGCAACGC
GGCCTTTTTACGGTTCCTGGCCTTTTGCTGGCCTTTTGCTCACATGTTCTTTCCTGCGTTATCCCCTGAT
TCTGTGGATAACCGTATTACCGCCTTTGAGTGAGCTGATACCGCTCGCCGCAGCCGAACGACCGAGCGCA
GCGAGTCAGTGAGCGAGGAAGCGGAAGAGCGCCTGATGCGGTATTTTCTCCTTACGCATCTGTGCGGTAT
TTCACACCGCAATGGTGCACTCTCAGTACAATCTGCTCTGATGCCGCATAGTTAAGCCAGTATACACTCC
GCTATCGCTACGTGACTGGGTCATGGCTGCGCCCCGACACCCGCCAACACCCGCTGACGCGCCCTGACGG
GCTTGTCTGCTCCCGGCATCCGCTTACAGACAAGCTGTGACCGTCTCCGGGAGCTGCATGTGTCAGAGGT
TTTCACCGTCATCACCGAAACGCGCGAGGCAGCTGCGGTAAAGCTCATCAGCGTGGTCGTGAAGCGATTC
ACAGATGTCTGCCTGTTCATCCGCGTCCAGCTCGTTGAGTTTCTCCAGAAGCGTTAATGTCTGGCTTCTG
ATAAAGCGGGCCATGTTAAGGGCGGTTTTTTCCTGTTTGGTCACTGATGCCTCCGTGTAAGGGGGATTTC
TGTTCATGGGGGTAATGATACCGATGAAACGAGAGAGGATGCTCACGATACGGGTTACTGATGATGAACA
TGCCCGGTTACTGGAACGTTGTGAGGGTAAACAACTGGCGGTATGGATGCGGCGGGACCAGAGAAAAATC
ACTCAGGGTCAATGCCAGCGCTTCGTTAATACAGATGTAGGTGTTCCACAGGGTAGCCAGCAGCATCCTG
CGATGCAGATCCGGAACATAATGGTGCAGGGCGCTGACTTCCGCGTTTCCAGACTTTACGAAACACGGAA
ACCGAAGACCATTCATGTTGTTGCTCAGGTCGCAGACGTTTTGCAGCAGCAGTCGCTTCACGTTCGCTCG
CGTATCGGTGATTCATTCTGCTAACCAGTAAGGCAACCCCGCCAGCCTAGCCGGGTCCTCAACGACAGGA
GCACGATCATGCGCACCCGTGGGGCCGCCATGCCGGCGATAATGGCCTGCTTCTCGCCGAAACGTTTGGT
GGCGGGACCAGTGACGAAGGCTTGAGCGAGGGCGTGCAAGATTCCGAATACCGCAAGCGACAGGCCGATC
ATCGTCGCGCTCCAGCGAAAGCGGTCCTCGCCGAAAATGACCCAGAGCGCTGCCGGCACCTGTCCTACGA
GTTGCATGATAAAGAAGACAGTCATAAGTGCGGCGACGATAGTCATGCCCCGCGCCCACCGGAAGGAGCT
GACTGGGTTGAAGGCTCTCAAGGGCATCGGTCGAGATCCCGGTGCCTAATGAGTGAGCTAACTTACATTA
ATTGCGTTGCGCTCACTGCCCGCTTTCCAGTCGGGAAACCTGTCGTGCCAGCTGCATTAATGAATCGGCC
AACGCGCGGGGAGAGGCGGTTTGCGTATTGGGCGCCA
