>Addgene plasmid #176823 | pEE066 | depositor partial sequence | sequence record 342701 | Insert (including NdeI and XhoI sites)
CATATGGCTAACCCATACGAACGCGGTCCGAATCCGACGGACGCCCTGCTGGAGGCGCGTTCTGGTCCTT
TCAGCGTTAGCGAAGAACGTGCATCCCGTTTCGGTGCTGATGGCTTCGGTGGTGGGACCATCTACTACCC
GCGTGAAAACAACACATACGGCGCGGTCGCTATCTCCCCGGGCTATACGGGCACACAAGCTTCTGTGGCT
TGGCTGGGTGAGCGTATCGCGTCTCATGGCTTCGTTGTCATCACGATTGACACTAACACCACCCTGGACC
AGCCGGATTCACGTGCCCGTCAGCTGAACGCAGCGCTCGATTACATGATTAACGATGCCTCGTCCGCTGT
GCGTTCCCGTATCGATTCTTCTCGTCTGGCAGTTATGGGTCACTCTATGGGTGGCGGCGGTACACTGCGC
CTCGCCAGCCAGCGTCCGGACCTGAAGGCTGCCATCCCACTGACCCCGTGGCACCTGAACAAAAACTGGT
CTTCAGTACGCGTGCCGACTCTGATCATCGGTGCTGACCTGGACACCATCGCGCCGGTTCTGACTCATGC
GCGTCCGTTCTACAACTCTCTGCCGACCTCTATTTCGAAAGCCTATTTAGAGCTGGATGGTGCAACCCAC
TTTGCACCGAACATCCCTAACAAAATTATTGGGAAGTATTCTGTTGCATGGCTGAAACGCTTCGTGGACA
ACGACACCCGCTATACTCAGTTTCTGTGTCCGGGGCCGCGCGACGGTCTTTTCGGTGAGGTTGAAGAATA
CCGTTCGACTTGCCCGTTCCTCGAG
